Addgene plasmid #113791: pTFAP2B.1.0-gDNA
Purpose: CRISPR plasmid for expression of Cas9 and gRNA targeting human transcription factor TFAP2B
Depositing lab: Kevin White.
Backbone
  Vector backbone: pX330
  Backbone manufacturer: Zhang lab (Addgene plasmid ID: 42230)
  Vector type: Mammalian Expression, CRISPR
Growth in bacteria
  Bacterial resistance: Ampicillin, 100 μg/mL
  Growth temperature: 37°C
  Growth strain: DH5alpha
  Copy number: High Copy
Gene/Insert
  Gene/Insert name: TFAP2B
  gRNA/shRNA sequence: TAGTAAAACTGGCGACAAGG AGG
  Species: H. sapiens (human)
  Entrez Gene: TFAP2B (a.k.a. AP-2B, AP-2beta, AP2-B, PDA2)
  Cloning method: Restriction Enzyme; 5′ cloning site BbsI (destroyed during cloning); 3′ cloning site BbsI (destroyed during cloning)
  Sequencing primers: 5′ hU6-F (5'-GAGGGCCTATTTCCCATGATT-3')
Terms and licenses: Academic/Nonprofit Terms; Industry Terms: Not Available to Industry
Depositor comments: gRNA sequence listed includes 20 nucleotide target sequence, followed by the uncloned PAM sequence. The PAM sequence is not present in the plasmid. Use with plasmid pTFAP2B-donor
How to cite: pTFAP2B.1.0-gDNA was a gift from Kevin White (Addgene plasmid # 113791 ; http://n2t.net/addgene:113791 ; RRID:Addgene_113791)
