[The description below was written by a language model from this plasmid's Addgene catalogue record and pLannotate feature annotations shown in this document.]
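Description:
pTFAP2B.1.0-gDNA is a mammalian CRISPR expression plasmid built on the pX330 backbone. From a single vector it delivers both Streptococcus pyogenes Cas9 and a single guide RNA directed against the human transcription factor gene TFAP2B (AP-2beta). It is propagated in E. coli as a high-copy plasmid through a ColE1/pUC-type origin and selected with ampicillin via the β-lactamase gene. An f1 phage origin is also present. The annotation picks up a single AAV2 inverted terminal repeat and short bom and rop fragments downstream of the Cas9 cassette. These appear to be backbone remnants rather than a functional AAV packaging unit, and no mammalian selection marker or reporter is annotated.

The guide cassette uses the human U6 RNA polymerase III promoter to transcribe a 20-nucleotide TFAP2B-targeting spacer fused to the S. pyogenes gRNA scaffold. The spacer was inserted at the paired BbsI sites, which were destroyed in cloning. The depositor notes that the PAM listed with the target sequence is not part of the plasmid. Cas9 is expressed from a hybrid CBh-style promoter made up of the CMV enhancer, the chicken β-actin promoter and a hybrid CBA/MVM intron. The coding sequence is annotated as contiguous N- and C-terminal portions that together form the full-length nuclease. It ends in a nucleoplasmin bipartite nuclear localization signal and is followed by the bovine growth hormone polyadenylation signal.

Transfection into human cells should produce a Cas9-induced double-strand break at the TFAP2B locus. The depositor states that the plasmid is meant to be used with a companion plasmid, pTFAP2B-donor, which suggests a homology-directed knock-in strategy. The record does not describe the donor's contents or the intended modification.
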