Features (pLannotate 1.2.2; 19 found; start..end, strand, type, name):
     79..122     +  misc_RNA       gRNA scaffold (fragment): guide RNA scaffold for the Streptococcus pyogenes CRISPR/Cas9 system
    169..454     +  enhancer       CMV enhancer: human cytomegalovirus immediate early enhancer; contains an 18-bp deletion relative to the standard CMV enhancer
    456..570     +  promoter       chicken β-actin promoter (fragment): contains a 21-bp deletion relative to the standard chicken β-actin promoter
    557..683     +  promoter       chicken β-actin promoter (fragment): contains a 21-bp deletion relative to the standard chicken β-actin promoter
    684..911     +  intron         hybrid intron: hybrid between chicken β-actin (CBA) and minute virus of mice (MMV) introns (Gray et al., 2011)
   1049..2650    +  CDS            Cas9(N): N-terminal portion of Streptococcus pyogenes Cas9 (Zetsche et al., 2015)
   2651..5149    +  CDS            Cas9(C): C-terminal portion of Streptococcus pyogenes Cas9 (Zetsche et al., 2015)
   5150..5197    +  CDS            nucleoplasmin NLS: bipartite nuclear localization signal from nucleoplasmin
   5231..5342    +  polyA_signal   bGH poly(A) signal: bovine growth hormone polyadenylation signal
   5447..5587    +  repeat_region  AAV2 ITR: inverted terminal repeat of adeno-associated virus serotype 2 inverted
   5592..5643    -  misc_feature   bom (fragment): basis of mobility region from pBR322
   5662..6117    +  rep_origin     f1 ori (sequence partly withheld): f1 bacteriophage origin of replication; arrow indicates direction of (+) strand synthesis
   6118..6167    -  misc_feature   bom (fragment): basis of mobility region from pBR322
   6269..6304    -  CDS            rop (fragment): Rop protein, which maintains plasmids at low copy number; rop
   6399..6503    +  promoter       AmpR promoter: bla
   6504..7364    +  CDS            AmpR: β-lactamase; bla; confers resistance to ampicillin, carbenicillin, and related antibiotics
   7535..8123    +  rep_origin     ori: high-copy-number ColE1/pMB1/pBR322/pUC origin of replication
   8185..8425    +  promoter       U6 promoter: RNA polymerase III promoter for human U6 snRNA
   8455..72      +  misc_RNA       gRNA scaffold (across the origin): guide RNA scaffold for the Streptococcus pyogenes CRISPR/Cas9 system
>Addgene plasmid #113791 | pTFAP2B.1.0-gDNA | addgene full sequence | sequence record 230594 | Addgene NGS Result
TAGAGCTAGAAATAGCAAGTTAAAATAAGGCTAGTCCGTTATCAACTTGAAAAAGTGGCACCGAGTCGGT
GCTTTTTTGTTTTAGAGCTAGAAATAGCAAGTTAAAATAAGGCTAGTCCGTTTTTAGCGCGTGCGCCAAT
TCTGCAGACAAATGGCTCTAGAGGTACCCGTTACATAACTTACGGTAAATGGCCCGCCTGGCTGACCGCC
CAACGACCCCCGCCCATTGACGTCAATAGTAACGCCAATAGGGACTTTCCATTGACGTCAATGGGTGGAG
TATTTACGGTAAACTGCCCACTTGGCAGTACATCAAGTGTATCATATGCCAAGTACGCCCCCTATTGACG
TCAATGACGGTAAATGGCCCGCCTGGCATTGTGCCCAGTACATGACCTTATGGGACTTTCCTACTTGGCA
GTACATCTACGTATTAGTCATCGCTATTACCATGGTCGAGGTGAGCCCCACGTTCTGCTTCACTCTCCCC
ATCTCCCCCCCCTCCCCACCCCCAATTTTGTATTTATTTATTTTTTAATTATTTTGTGCAGCGATGGGGG
CGGGGSGGGGCGAGGCGGAGAGGTGCGGCGGCAGCCAATCAGAGCGGCGCGCTCCGAAAGTTTCCTTTTA
TGGCGAGGCGGCGGCGGCGGCGGCCCTATAAAAAGCGAAGCGCGCGGCGGGCGGGAGTCGCTGCGCGCTG
CCTTCGCCCCGTGCCCCGCTCCGCCGCCGCCTCGCGCCGCCCGCCCCGGCTCTGACTGACCGCGTTACTC
CCACAGGTGAGCGGGCGGGACGGCCCTTCTCCTCCGGGCTGTAATTAGCTGAGCAAGAGGTAAGGGTTTA
AGGGATGGTTGGTTGGTGGGGTATTAATGTTTAATTACCTGGAGCACCTGCCTGAAATCACTTTTTTTCA
GGTTGGACCGGTGCCACCATGGACTATAAGGACCACGACGGAGACTACAAGGATCATGATATTGATTACA
AAGACGATGACGATAAGATGGCCCCAAAGAAGAAGCGGAAGGTCGGTATCCACGGAGTCCCAGCAGCCGA
CAAGAAGTACAGCATCGGCCTGGACATCGGCACCAACTCTGTGGGCTGGGCCGTGATCACCGACGAGTAC
AAGGTGCCCAGCAAGAAATTCAAGGTGCTGGGCAACACCGACCGGCACAGCATCAAGAAGAACCTGATCG
GAGCCCTGCTGTTCGACAGCGGCGAAACAGCCGAGGCCACCCGGCTGAAGAGAACCGCCAGAAGAAGATA
CACCAGACGGAAGAACCGGATCTGCTATCTGCAAGAGATCTTCAGCAACGAGATGGCCAAGGTGGACGAC
AGCTTCTTCCACAGACTGGAAGAGTCCTTCCTGGTGGAAGAGGATAAGAAGCACGAGCGGCACCCCATCT
TCGGCAACATCGTGGACGAGGTGGCCTACCACGAGAAGTACCCCACCATCTACCACCTGAGAAAGAAACT
GGTGGACAGCACCGACAAGGCCGACCTGCGGCTGATCTATCTGGCCCTGGCCCACATGATCAAGTTCCGG
GGCCACTTCCTGATCGAGGGCGACCTGAACCCCGACAACAGCGACGTGGACAAGCTGTTCATCCAGCTGG
TGCAGACCTACAACCAGCTGTTCGAGGAAAACCCCATCAACGCCAGCGGCGTGGACGCCAAGGCCATCCT
GTCTGCCAGACTGAGCAAGAGCAGACGGCTGGAAAATCTGATCGCCCAGCTGCCCGGCGAGAAGAAGAAT
GGCCTGTTCGGAAACCTGATTGCCCTGAGCCTGGGCCTGACCCCCAACTTCAAGAGCAACTTCGACCTGG
CCGAGGATGCCAAACTGCAGCTGAGCAAGGACACCTACGACGACGACCTGGACAACCTGCTGGCCCAGAT
CGGCGACCAGTACGCCGACCTGTTTCTGGCCGCCAAGAACCTGTCCGACGCCATCCTGCTGAGCGACATC
CTGAGAGTGAACACCGAGATCACCAAGGCCCCCCTGAGCGCCTCTATGATCAAGAGATACGACGAGCACC
ACCAGGACCTGACCCTGCTGAAAGCTCTCGTGCGGCAGCAGCTGCCTGAGAAGTACAAAGAGATTTTCTT
CGACCAGAGCAAGAACGGCTACGCCGGCTACATTGACGGCGGAGCCAGCCAGGAAGAGTTCTACAAGTTC
ATCAAGCCCATCCTGGAAAAGATGGACGGCACCGAGGAACTGCTCGTGAAGCTGAACAGAGAGGACCTGC
TGCGGAAGCAGCGGACCTTCGACAACGGCAGCATCCCCCACCAGATCCACCTGGGAGAGCTGCACGCCAT
TCTGCGGCGGCAGGAAGATTTTTACCCATTCCTGAAGGACAACCGGGAAAAGATCGAGAAGATCCTGACC
TTCCGCATCCCCTACTACGTGGGCCCTCTGGCCAGGGGAAACAGCAGATTCGCCTGGATGACCAGAAAGA
GCGAGGAAACCATCACCCCCTGGAACTTCGAGGAAGTGGTGGACAAGGGCGCTTCCGCCCAGAGCTTCAT
CGAGCGGATGACCAACTTCGATAAGAACCTGCCCAACGAGAAGGTGCTGCCCAAGCACAGCCTGCTGTAC
GAGTACTTCACCGTGTATAACGAGCTGACCAAAGTGAAATACGTGACCGAGGGAATGAGAAAGCCCGCCT
TCCTGAGCGGCGAGCAGAAAAAGGCCATCGTGGACCTGCTGTTCAAGACCAACCGGAAAGTGACCGTGAA
GCAGCTGAAAGAGGACTACTTCAAGAAAATCGAGTGCTTCGACTCCGTGGAAATCTCCGGCGTGGAAGAT
CGGTTCAACGCCTCCCTGGGCACATACCACGATCTGCTGAAAATTATCAAGGACAAGGACTTCCTGGACA
ATGAGGAAAACGAGGACATTCTGGAAGATATCGTGCTGACCCTGACACTGTTTGAGGACAGAGAGATGAT
CGAGGAACGGCTGAAAACCTATGCCCACCTGTTCGACGACAAAGTGATGAAGCAGCTGAAGCGGCGGAGA
TACACCGGCTGGGGCAGGCTGAGCCGGAAGCTGATCAACGGCATCCGGGACAAGCAGTCCGGCAAGACAA
TCCTGGATTTCCTGAAGTCCGACGGCTTCGCCAACAGAAACTTCATGCAGCTGATCCACGACGACAGCCT
GACCTTTAAAGAGGACATCCAGAAAGCCCAGGTGTCCGGCCAGGGCGATAGCCTGCACGAGCACATTGCC
AATCTGGCCGGCAGCCCCGCCATTAAGAAGGGCATCCTGCAGACAGTGAAGGTGGTGGACGAGCTCGTGA
AAGTGATGGGCCGGCACAAGCCCGAGAACATCGTGATCGAAATGGCCAGAGAGAACCAGACCACCCAGAA
GGGACAGAAGAACAGCCGCGAGAGAATGAAGCGGATCGAAGAGGGCATCAAAGAGCTGGGCAGCCAGATC
CTGAAAGAACACCCCGTGGAAAACACCCAGCTGCAGAACGAGAAGCTGTACCTGTACTACCTGCAGAATG
GGCGGGATATGTACGTGGACCAGGAACTGGACATCAACCGGCTGTCCGACTACGATGTGGACCATATCGT
GCCTCAGAGCTTTCTGAAGGACGACTCCATCGACAACAAGGTGCTGACCAGAAGCGACAAGAACCGGGGC
AAGAGCGACAACGTGCCCTCCGAAGAGGTCGTGAAGAAGATGAAGAACTACTGGCGGCAGCTGCTGAACG
CCAAGCTGATTACCCAGAGAAAGTTCGACAATCTGACCAAGGCCGAGAGAGGCGGCCTGAGCGAACTGGA
TAAGGCCGGCTTCATCAAGAGACAGCTGGTGGAAACCCGGCAGATCACAAAGCACGTGGCACAGATCCTG
GACTCCCGGATGAACACTAAGTACGACGAGAATGACAAGCTGATCCGGGAAGTGAAAGTGATCACCCTGA
AGTCCAAGCTGGTGTCCGATTTCCGGAAGGATTTCCAGTTTTACAAAGTGCGCGAGATCAACAACTACCA
CCACGCCCACGACGCCTACCTGAACGCCGTCGTGGGAACCGCCCTGATCAAAAAGTACCCTAAGCTGGAA
AGCGAGTTCGTGTACGGCGACTACAAGGTGTACGACGTGCGGAAGATGATCGCCAAGAGCGAGCAGGAAA
TCGGCAAGGCTACCGCCAAGTACTTCTTCTACAGCAACATCATGAACTTTTTCAAGACCGAGATTACCCT
GGCCAACGGCGAGATCCGGAAGCGGCCTCTGATCGAGACAAACGGCGAAACCGGGGAGATCGTGTGGGAT
AAGGGCCGGGATTTTGCCACCGTGCGGAAAGTGCTGAGCATGCCCCAAGTGAATATCGTGAAAAAGACCG
AGGTGCAGACAGGCGGCTTCAGCAAAGAGTCTATCCTGCCCAAGAGGAACAGCGATAAGCTGATCGCCAG
AAAGAAGGACTGGGACCCTAAGAAGTACGGCGGCTTCGACAGCCCCACCGTGGCCTATTCTGTGCTGGTG
GTGGCCAAAGTGGAAAAGGGCAAGTCCAAGAAACTGAAGAGTGTGAAAGAGCTGCTGGGGATCACCATCA
TGGAAAGAAGCAGCTTCGAGAAGAATCCCATCGACTTTCTGGAAGCCAAGGGCTACAAAGAAGTGAAAAA
GGACCTGATCATCAAGCTGCCTAAGTACTCCCTGTTCGAGCTGGAAAACGGCCGGAAGAGAATGCTGGCC
TCTGCCGGCGAACTGCAGAAGGGAAACGAACTGGCCCTGCCCTCCAAATATGTGAACTTCCTGTACCTGG
CCAGCCACTATGAGAAGCTGAAGGGCTCCCCCGAGGATAATGAGCAGAAACAGCTGTTTGTGGAACAGCA
CAAGCACTACCTGGACGAGATCATCGAGCAGATCAGCGAGTTCTCCAAGAGAGTGATCCTGGCCGACGCT
AATCTGGACAAAGTGCTGTCCGCCTACAACAAGCACCGGGATAAGCCCATCAGAGAGCAGGCCGAGAATA
TCATCCACCTGTTTACCCTGACCAATCTGGGAGCCCCTGCCGCCTTCAAGTACTTTGACACCACCATCGA
CCGGAAGAGGTACACCAGCACCAAAGAGGTGCTGGACGCCACCCTGATCCACCAGAGCATCACCGGCCTG
TACGAGACACGGATCGACCTGTCTCAGCTGGGAGGCGACAAAAGGCCGGCGGCCACGAAAAAGGCCGGCC
AGGCAAAAAAGAAAAAGTAAGAATTCCTAGAGCTCGCTGATCAGCCTCGACTGTGCCTTCTAGTTGCCAG
CCATCTGTTGTTTGCCCCTCCCCCGTGCCTTCCTTGACCCTGGAAGGTGCCACTCCCACTGTCCTTTCCT
AATAAAATGAGGAAATTGCATCGCATTGTCTGAGTAGGTGTCATTCTATTCTGGGGGGTGGGGTGGGGCA
GGACAGCAAGGGGGAGGATTGGGAAGAGAATAGCAGGCATGCTGGGGAGCGGCCGCAGGAACCCCTAGTG
ATGGAGTTGGCCACTCCCTCTCTGCGCGCTCGCTCGCTCACTGAGGCCGGGCGACCAAAGGTCGCCCGAC
GCCCGGGCTTTGCCCGGGCGGCCTCAGTGAGCGAGCGAGCGCGCAGCTGCCTGCAGGGGCGCCTGATGCG
GTATTTTCTCCTTACGCATCTGTGCGGTATTTCACACCGCATA
[95 nt withheld, positions 5644-5738]
T
[46 nt withheld, positions 5740-5785]
C
[141 nt withheld, positions 5787-5927]
CCTTTGACGTTGGAGTCCACGTTCTTT
[37 nt withheld, positions 5955-5991]
ACTCTATCTCGGGCTATTCTTTTGATTTATAAGGGATTTTGCCGATTTCGGTCTATTGGTTAAAAAATGA
GCTGATTTAACAAAAATTTAACGCGAATTTTAACAAAATATTAACGTTTACAATTTTATGGTGCACTCTC
AGTACAATCTGCTCTGATGCCGCATAGTTAAGCCAGCCCCGACACCCGCCAACACCCGCTGACGCGCCCT
GACGGGCTTGTCTGCTCCCGGCATCCGCTTACAGACAAGCTGTGACCGTCTCCGGGAGCTGCATGTGTCA
GAGGTTTTCACCGTCATCACCGAAACGCGCGAGACGAAAGGGCCTCGTGATACGCCTATTTTTATAGGTT
AATGTCATGATAATAATGGTTTCTTAGACGTCAGGTGGCACTTTTCGGGGAAATGTGCGCGGAACCCCTA
TTTGTTTATTTTTCTAAATACATTCAAATATGTATCCGCTCATGAGACAATAACCCTGATAAATGCTTCA
ATAATATTGAAAAAGGAAGAGTATGAGTATTCAACATTTCCGTGTCGCCCTTATTCCCTTTTTTGCGGCA
TTTTGCCTTCCTGTTTTTGCTCACCCAGAAACGCTGGTGAAAGTAAAAGATGCTGAAGATCAGTTGGGTG
CACGAGTGGGTTACATCGAACTGGATCTCAACAGCGGTAAGATCCTTGAGAGTTTTCGCCCCGAAGAACG
TTTTCCAATGATGAGCACTTTTAAAGTTCTGCTATGTGGCGCGGTATTATCCCGTATTGACGCCGGGCAA
GAGCAACTCGGTCGCCGCATACACTATTCTCAGAATGACTTGGTTGAGTACTCACCAGTCACAGAAAAGC
ATCTTACGGATGGCATGACAGTAAGAGAATTATGCAGTGCTGCCATAACCATGAGTGATAACACTGCGGC
CAACTTACTTCTGACAACGATCGGAGGACCGAAGGAGCTAACCGCTTTTTTGCACAACATGGGGGATCAT
GTAACTCGCCTTGATCGTTGGGAACCGGAGCTGAATGAAGCCATACCAAACGACGAGCGTGACACCACGA
TGCCTGTAGCAATGGCAACAACGTTGCGCAAACTATTAACTGGCGAACTACTTACTCTAGCTTCCCGGCA
ACAATTAATAGACTGGATGGAGGCGGATAAAGTTGCAGGACCACTTCTGCGCTCGGCCCTTCCGGCTGGC
TGGTTTATTGCTGATAAATCTGGAGCCGGTGAGCGTGGAAGCCGCGGTATCATTGCAGCACTGGGGCCAG
ATGGTAAGCCCTCCCGTATCGTAGTTATCTACACGACGGGGAGTCAGGCAACTATGGATGAACGAAATAG
ACAGATCGCTGAGATAGGTGCCTCACTGATTAAGCATTGGTAACTGTCAGACCAAGTTTACTCATATATA
CTTTAGATTGATTTAAAACTTCATTTTTAATTTAAAAGGATCTAGGTGAAGATCCTTTTTGATAATCTCA
TGACCAAAATCCCTTAACGTGAGTTTTCGTTCCACTGAGCGTCAGACCCCGTAGAAAAGATCAAAGGATC
TTCTTGAGATCCTTTTTTTCTGCGCGTAATCTGCTGCTTGCAAACAAAAAAACCACCGCTACCAGCGGTG
GTTTGTTTGCCGGATCAAGAGCTACCAACTCTTTTTCCGAAGGTAACTGGCTTCAGCAGAGCGCAGATAC
CAAATACTGTTCTTCTAGTGTAGCCGTAGTTAGGCCACCACTTCAAGAACTCTGTAGCACCGCCTACATA
CCTCGCTCTGCTAATCCTGTTACCAGTGGCTGCTGCCAGTGGCGATAAGTCGTGTCTTACCGGGTTGGAC
TCAAGACGATAGTTACCGGATAAGGCGCAGCGGTCGGGCTGAACGGGGGGTTCGTGCACACAGCCCAGCT
TGGAGCGAACGACCTACACCGAACTGAGATACCTACAGCGTGAGCTATGAGAAAGCGCCACGCTTCCCGA
AGGGAGAAAGGCGGACAGGTATCCGGTAAGCGGCAGGGTCGGAACAGGAGAGCGCACGAGGGAGCTTCCA
GGGGGAAACGCCTGGTATCTTTATAGTCCTGTCGGGTTTCGCCACCTCTGACTTGAGCGTCGATTTTTGT
GATGCTCGTCAGGGGGGCGGAGCCTATGGAAAAACGCCAGCAACGCGGCCTTTTTACGGTTCCTGGCCTT
TTGCTGGCCTTTTGCTCACATGTGAGGGCCTATTTCCCATGATTCCTTCATATTTGCATATACGATACAA
GGCTGTTAGAGAGATAATTGGAATTAATTTGACTGTAAACACAAAGATATTAGTACAAAATACGTGACGT
AGAAAGTAATAATTTCTTGGGTAGTTTGCAGTTTTAAAATTATGTTTTAAAATGGACTATCATATGCTTA
CCGTAACTTGAAAGTATTTCGATTTCTTGGCTTTATATATCTTGTGGAAAGGACGAAACACCGTAGTAAA
ACTGGCGACAAGGGTTT
